>Addgene plasmid #185265 | pST_DHN_TsDHN-2 (pBS0806) | addgene full sequence | sequence record 363791 | Addgene NGS Result
TCGACGGATCGGGAGATCTCCCGATCCCCTATGGTGCACTCTCAGTACAATCTGCTCTGATGCCGCATAG
TTAAGCCAGTATCTGCTCCCTGCTTGTGTGTTGGAGGTCGCTGAGTAGTGCGCGAGCAAAATTTAAGCTA
CAACAAGGCAAGGCTTGACCGACAATTGCATGAAGAATCTGCTTAGGGTTAGGCGTTTTGCGCTGCTTCG
CGATGTACGGGCCAGATATACGCGTTGACATTGATTATTGACTAGTTATTAATAGTAATCAATTACGGGG
TCATTAGTTCATAGCCCATATATGGAGTTCCGCGTTACATAACTTACGGTAAATGGCCCGCCTGGCTGAC
CGCCCAACGACCCCCGCCCATTGACGTCAATAATGACGTATGTTCCCATAGTAACGCCAATAGGGACTTT
CCATTGACGTCAATGGGTGGAGTATTTACGGTAAACTGCCCACTTGGCAGTACATCAAGTGTATCATATG
CCAAGTACGCCCCCTATTGACGTCAATGACGGTAAATGGCCCGCCTGGCATTATGCCCAGTACATGACCT
TATGGGACTTTCCTACTTGGCAGTACATCTACGTATTAGTCATCGCTATTACCATGGTGATGCGGTTTTG
GCAGTACATCAATGGGCGTGGATAGCGGTTTGACTCACGGGGATTTCCAAGTCTCCACCCCATTGACGTC
AATGGGAGTTTGTTTTGGCACCAAAATCAACGGGACTTTCCAAAATGTCGTAACAACTCCGCCCCATTGA
CGCAAATGGGCGGTAGGCGTGTACGGTGGGAGGTCTATATAAGCAGAGCTCTCTGGCTAACTAGAGAACC
CACTGCTTACTGGCTTATCGAAATTAATACGACTCACTATAGGGAGACCCAAGCTGGCTAGCCACCATGG
CCAGCTACCAGAACAGGCCCGGCGCCCAGGCCACCGACGAGTACGGAAACCCCATGCAGCAGTTGGACGA
GTACGGCAACCCCATCGGCGGCGTGGGAGCTACCGGAGGAGGAGGAGCTGGATACGGAACCGGAGGCGGC
TACGGCGGAGGAGCTACCGGAGGAGAGGGCTATGGAACCGGAGCCCTGGGAGCCGGAGCTGGAGCTAGGC
ACCACGGCCAAGAGCAACTGCACAAGGAGGGCGGCGGCGGCCTTGGAGGCATGCTGCACAGGTCTGGCTC
TGGAAGCAGCAGCAGCAGCGAGGACGACGGCCAGGGAGGAAGGAGGAAGAAGGGCATCACCCAGAAAATA
AAAGAAAAGCTTCCTGGACAACACGATCAATCTGGTCAAAGTCAAGGCATGGGCATGGGCACCACAACAG
GGTATGATGCTGGTGGATACGGAGGACAACATCACGAAAAGAAAGGAATCACCGACAAAATAAAAGAGAA
ACTCCCAGGGCAAGATCAATCTGGACAATCTCAAGGTATGGGGATGGGAGCCACAACGGGATATGATGCG
GGCGGATATGGAGGAGAGCATCACGAAAAGAAAGGTATGATGGACAAGATCAAGGACAAGCTGCCCGGCG
GCGGCGGCAGGTGAACCCGCTGATCAGCCTCGACTGTGCCTTCTAGTTGCCAGCCATCTGTTGTTTGCCC
CTCCCCCGTGCCTTCCTTGACCCTGGAAGGTGCCACTCCCACTGTCCTTTCCTAATAAAATGAGGAAATT
GCATCGCATTGTCTGAGTAGGTGTCATTCTATTCTGGGGGGTGGGGTGGGGCAGGACAGCAAGGGGGAGG
ATTGGGAAGACAATAGCAGGCATGCTGGGGATGCGGTGGGCTCTATGGCTTCTGAGGCGGAAAGAACCAG
CTGGGGCTCTAGGGGGTATCCCC
[124 nt withheld, positions 1844-1967]
C
[91 nt withheld, positions 1969-2059]
A
[49 nt withheld, positions 2061-2109]
CCTTTGACGTTGGAGTCCACGTTCTTT
[37 nt withheld, positions 2137-2173]
ACCCTATCTCGGTCTATTCTTTTGATTTATAAGGGATTTTGCCGATTTCGGCCTATTGGTTAAAAAATGA
GCTGATTTAACAAAAATTTAACGCGAATTAATTCTGTGGAATGTGTGTCAGTTAGGGTGTGGAAAGTCCC
CAGGCTCCCCAGCAGGCAGAAGTATGCAAAGCATGCATCTCAATTAGTCAGCAACCAGGTGTGGAAAGTC
CCCAGGCTCCCCAGCAGGCAGAAGTATGCAAAGCATGCATCTCAATTAGTCAGCAACCATAGTCCCGCCC
CTAACTCCGCCCATCCCGCCCCTAACTCCGCCCAGTTCCGCCCATTCTCCGCCCCATGGCTGACTAATTT
TTTTTATTTATGCAGAGGCCGAGGCCGCCTCTGCCTCTGAGCTATTCCAGAAGTAGTGAGGAGGCTTTTT
TGGAGGCCTAGGCTTTTGCAAAAAGCTCCCGGGAGCTTGTATATCCATTTTCGGATCTGATCAGCACGTG
TTGACAATTAATCATCGGCATAGTATATCGGCATAGTATAATACGACAAGGTGAGGAACTAAACCATGGC
CAAGTTGACCAGTGCCGTTCCGGTGCTCACCGCGCGCGACGTCGCCGGAGCGGTCGAGTTCTGGACCGAC
CGGCTCGGGTTCTCCCGGGACTTCGTGGAGGACGACTTCGCCGGTGTGGTCCGGGACGACGTGACCCTGT
TCATCAGCGCGGTCCAGGACCAGGTGGTGCCGGACAACACCCTGGCCTGGGTGTGGGTGCGCGGCCTGGA
CGAGCTGTACGCCGAGTGGTCGGAGGTCGTGTCCACGAACTTCCGGGACGCCTCCGGGCCGGCCATGACC
GAGATCGGCGAGCAGCCGTGGGGGCGGGAGTTCGCCCTGCGCGACCCGGCCGGCAACTGCGTGCACTTCG
TGGCCGAGGAGCAGGACTGACACGTGCTACGAGATTTCGATTCCACCGCCGCCTTCTATGAAAGGTTGGG
CTTCGGAATCGTTTTCCGGGACGCCGGCTGGATGATCCTCCAGCGCGGGGATCTCATGCTGGAGTTCTTC
GCCCACCCCAACTTGTTTATTGCAGCTTATAATGGTTACAAATAAAGCAATAGCATCACAAATTTCACAA
ATAAAGCATTTTTTTCACTGCATTCTAGTTGTGGTTTGTCCAAACTCATCAATGTATCTTATCATGTCTG
TATACCGTCGACCTCTAGCTAGAGCTTGGCGTAATCATGGTCATAGCTGTTTCCTGTGTGAAATTGTTAT
CCGCTCACAATTCCACACAACATACGAGCCGGAAGCATAAAGTGTAAAGCCTGGGGTGCCTAATGAGTGA
GCTAACTTACATTAATTGCGTTGCGCTCACTGCCCGCTTTCCAGTCGGGAAACCTGTCGTGCCAGCTGCA
TTAATGAATCGGCCAACGCGCGGGGAGAGGCGGTTTGCGTATTGGGCGCTCTTCCGCTTCCTCGCTCACT
GACTCGCTGCGCTCGGTCGTTCGGCTGCGGCGAGCGGTATCAGCTCACTCAAAGGCGGTAATACGGTTAT
CCACAGAATCAGGGGATAACGCAGGAAAGAACATGTGAGCAAAAGGCCAGCAAAAGGCCAGGAACCGTAA
AAAGGCCGCGTTGCTGGCGTTTTTCCATAGGCTCCGCCCCCCTGACGAGCATCACAAAAATCGACGCTCA
AGTCAGAGGTGGCGAAACCCGACAGGACTATAAAGATACCAGGCGTTTCCCCCTGGAAGCTCCCTCGTGC
GCTCTCCTGTTCCGACCCTGCCGCTTACCGGATACCTGTCCGCCTTTCTCCCTTCGGGAAGCGTGGCGCT
TTCTCATAGCTCACGCTGTAGGTATCTCAGTTCGGTGTAGGTCGTTCGCTCCAAGCTGGGCTGTGTGCAC
GAACCCCCCGTTCAGCCCGACCGCTGCGCCTTATCCGGTAACTATCGTCTTGAGTCCAACCCGGTAAGAC
ACGACTTATCGCCACTGGCAGCAGCCACTGGTAACAGGATTAGCAGAGCGAGGTATGTAGGCGGTGCTAC
AGAGTTCTTGAAGTGGTGGCCTAACTACGGCTACACTAGAAGAACAGTATTTGGTATCTGCGCTCTGCTG
AAGCCAGTTACCTTCGGAAAAAGAGTTGGTAGCTCTTGATCCGGCAAACAAACCACCGCTGGTAGCGGTG
GTTTTTTTGTTTGCAAGCAGCAGATTACGCGCAGAAAAAAAGGATCTCAAGAAGATCCTTTGATCTTTTC
TACGGGGTCTGACGCTCAGTGGAACGAAAACTCACGTTAAGGGATTTTGGTCATGAGATTATCAAAAAGG
ATCTTCACCTAGATCCTTTTAAATTAAAAATGAAGTTTTAAATCAATCTAAAGTATATATGAGTAAACTT
GGTCTGACAGTTACCAATGCTTAATCAGTGAGGCACCTATCTCAGCGATCTGTCTATTTCGTTCATCCAT
AGTTGCCTGACTCCCCGTCGTGTAGATAACTACGATACGGGAGGGCTTACCATCTGGCCCCAGTGCTGCA
ATGATACCGCGAGACCCACGCTCACCGGCTCCAGATTTATCAGCAATAAACCAGCCAGCCGGAAGGGCCG
AGCGCAGAAGTGGTCCTGCAACTTTATCCGCCTCCATCCAGTCTATTAATTGTTGCCGGGAAGCTAGAGT
AAGTAGTTCGCCAGTTAATAGTTTGCGCAACGTTGTTGCCATTGCTACAGGCATCGTGGTGTCACGCTCG
TCGTTTGGTATGGCTTCATTCAGCTCCGGTTCCCAACGATCAAGGCGAGTTACATGATCCCCCATGTTGT
GCAAAAAAGCGGTTAGCTCCTTCGGTCCTCCGATCGTTGTCAGAAGTAAGTTGGCCGCAGTGTTATCACT
CATGGTTATGGCAGCACTGCATAATTCTCTTACTGTCATGCCATCCGTAAGATGCTTTTCTGTGACTGGT
GAGTACTCAACCAAGTCATTCTGAGAATAGTGTATGCGGCGACCGAGTTGCTCTTGCCCGGCGTCAATAC
GGGATAATACCGCGCCACATAGCAGAACTTTAAAAGTGCTCATCATTGGAAAACGTTCTTCGGGGCGAAA
ACTCTCAAGGATCTTACCGCTGTTGAGATCCAGTTCGATGTAACCCACTCGTGCACCCAACTGATCTTCA
GCATCTTTTACTTTCACCAGCGTTTCTGGGTGAGCAAAAACAGGAAGGCAAAATGCCGCAAAAAAGGGAA
TAAGGGCGACACGGAAATGTTGAATACTCATACTCTTCCTTTTTCAATATTATTGAAGCATTTATCAGGG
TTATTGTCTCATGAGCGGATACATATTTGAATGTATTTAGAAAAATAAACAAATAGGGGTTCCGCGCACA
TTTCCCCGAAAAGTGCCACCTGACG
Features (pLannotate 1.2.2; 21 found; start..end, strand, type, name):
     30..82      -  misc_feature   bom (fragment): basis of mobility region from pBR322
    237..616     +  enhancer       CMV enhancer: human cytomegalovirus immediate early enhancer
    617..820     +  promoter       CMV promoter: human cytomegalovirus (CMV) immediate early promoter
    816..849     +  LTR            5' LTR (truncated) (fragment): truncated 5' long terminal repeat (LTR) from HIV-1
    865..883     +  promoter       T7 promoter: promoter for bacteriophage T7 RNA polymerase
    907..1368    +  CDS            RAB18 (fragment): DHR18_ARATH - Experimental evidence at transcript level: Swiss-Prot protein existence level 2. From Arabidopsis thaliana (Mouse-ear cress).
   1574..1798    +  polyA_signal   bGH poly(A) signal: bovine growth hormone polyadenylation signal
   1802..1823    +  promoter       SV40 promoter (fragment): SV40 enhancer and early promoter
   1844..2272    +  rep_origin     f1 ori (sequence partly withheld): f1 bacteriophage origin of replication; arrow indicates direction of (+) strand synthesis
   2286..2615    +  promoter       SV40 promoter: SV40 enhancer and early promoter
   2663..2710    +  promoter       EM7 promoter: synthetic bacterial promoter&nbsp
   2729..3103    +  CDS            BleoR: antibiotic-binding protein; Sh ble from Streptoalloteichus hindustanus; confers resistance to bleomycin, phleomycin, and Zeocin™
   3113..3238    +  CDS            ble (fragment): BLE_KLEPN - Experimental evidence at protein level: Swiss-Prot protein existence level 1. Binding protein with a strong affinity to the bleomycin family of antibiotics. Binds to CL990; an antimitotic-antibiotic compound. From Klebsiella pneumoniae.
   3233..3354    +  polyA_signal   SV40 poly(A) signal: SV40 polyadenylation signal
   3427..3443    -  protein_bind   lac operator: The lac repressor binds to the lac operator to inhibit transcription in E. coli. This inhibition can be relieved by adding lactose or isopropyl-β-D-thiogalactopyranoside (IPTG). lac repressor encoded by lacI
   3451..3481    -  promoter       lac promoter: promoter for the E. coli lac operon
   3496..3517    -  protein_bind   CAP binding site: CAP binding activates transcription in the presence of cAMP. E. coli catabolite activator protein
   3530..3622    -  CDS            lacI (fragment): lac repressor; lacI; The lac repressor binds to the lac operator to inhibit transcription in E. coli. This inhibition can be relieved by adding lactose or isopropyl-β-D-thiogalactopyranoside (IPTG).
   3805..4393    -  rep_origin     ori: high-copy-number ColE1/pMB1/pBR322/pUC origin of replication
   4564..5424    -  CDS            AmpR: β-lactamase; bla; confers resistance to ampicillin, carbenicillin, and related antibiotics
   5425..5529    -  promoter       AmpR promoter: bla
