[The description below was written by a language model from this plasmid's Addgene catalogue record and pLannotate feature annotations shown in this document.]
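Description:
pST_DHN_TsDHN-2 (pBS0806) is a mammalian expression plasmid of about 5.6 kb, built by Gibson cloning on a backbone recorded as YK 02. It carries a 648 bp insert encoding the dehydrin DHN_TsDHN-2 from the salt-tolerant plant Eutrema salsugineum. It is propagated in E. coli through a high-copy ColE1/pUC-type origin and selected with ampicillin via the β-lactamase gene and its native promoter. An f1 origin is also present, which allows single-stranded DNA production.

The dehydrin coding sequence lies downstream of the human CMV immediate-early enhancer and promoter and is terminated by the bovine growth hormone polyadenylation signal. A T7 promoter sits just upstream of the insert. The annotation software labelled part of this open reading frame as a fragment of Arabidopsis RAB18, a related dehydrin; this reflects sequence homology rather than a different insert. The feature table annotates no epitope tags or secretion signal on the insert. A second cassette places the Sh ble gene (bleomycin/phleomycin/Zeocin resistance) under both the SV40 early promoter and the bacterial EM7 promoter, followed by an SV40 poly(A) signal, so this marker can be used for selection in mammalian cells or in bacteria. Short hits to an HIV-1 LTR, lacI, the lac promoter/operator and the bom region appear to be backbone remnants.

The plasmid was made for a screen of natural and designed proteins inspired by extremotolerant organisms, which tested whether they form condensates and attenuate apoptosis in human cells. This construct was among the worst performers, inducing apoptosis rather than protecting against it. The depositor names pSecTag2 B as the negative control for the assay.
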