Addgene plasmid #185265: pST_DHN_TsDHN-2 (pBS0806)
Purpose: For the mammalian expression of the Eutrema salsugineum protein DHN_TsDHN-2. This is one of the bottom performing targets in our apoptosis assay (it induced apoptosis).
Depositing lab: Pamela Silver. Depositing organization: Harvard Medical School. Publication: Natural and Designed Proteins Inspired by Extremotolerant Organisms Can Form Condensates and Attenuate Apoptosis in Human Cells. Veling MT, Nguyen DT, Thadani NN, Oster ME, Rollins NJ, Brock KP, Bethel NP, Lim S, Baker D, Way JC, Marks DS, Chang RL, Silver PA. ACS Synth Biol. 2022 Mar 18;11(3):1292-1302. doi: 10.1021/acssynbio.1c00572. Epub 2022 Feb 18. PubMed 35176859.
Backbone
  Vector backbone: YK 02
  Vector type: Mammalian Expression
Growth in bacteria
  Bacterial resistance: Ampicillin, 100 μg/mL
  Growth temperature: 37°C
  Growth strain: DH5alpha
  Copy number: High Copy
Gene/Insert
  Gene/Insert name: DHN_TsDHN-2
  Species: E. salsugineum
  Insert size (bp): 648
  Cloning method: Gibson Cloning
Terms and licenses: Academic/Nonprofit Terms; Industry Terms: Not Available to Industry
Depositor comments: This is one of the bottom performing targets in our apoptosis assay (it induced apoptosis). See supplemental table 2 in our paper to see its performance in our assay. The negative control for this assay is pSecTag2 B which can be obtained from Thermo here https://www.thermofisher.com/order/catalog/product/V90020
How to cite: pST_DHN_TsDHN-2 (pBS0806) was a gift from Pamela Silver (Addgene plasmid # 185265 ; http://n2t.net/addgene:185265 ; RRID:Addgene_185265)
